Addgene plasmid #219955: pDEST17-NUDT5
Purpose: For protein purification from Ecoli
Depositing lab: Karla Feijs. Depositing organization: Universitaetsklinikum Aachen. Publication: Family-wide analysis of human macrodomains reveals novel activities and identifies PARG as most efficient ADPr-RNA hydrolase. Weixler L, Zaja R, Ikenga NJ, Siefert J, Mohan G, Aydin G, Wijngaarden S, Filippov DV, Luscher B, Feijs-Zaja KLH. Commun Biol. 2025 Mar 18;8(1):453. doi: 10.1038/s42003-025-07901-7. PubMed 40102620.
Backbone
  Vector backbone: pDEST17
  Total vector size (bp): 5359
  Vector type: Bacterial Expression
Growth in bacteria
  Bacterial resistance: Ampicillin, 100 μg/mL
  Growth temperature: 37°C
  Growth strain: DH5alpha
  Copy number: High Copy
Gene/Insert
  Gene/Insert name: NUDT5
  Species: H. sapiens (human)
  Insert size (bp): 654
  Entrez Gene: NUDT5 (a.k.a. YSA1, YSA1H, YSAH1, hNUDT5)
  Tag / fusion protein: 6xHis (N terminal on insert)
  Cloning method: Gateway Cloning
  Sequencing primers: 5′ T7F
Terms and licenses: Academic/Nonprofit Terms; Industry Terms: Not Available to Industry
Depositor comments: Please visit https://doi.org/10.21203/rs.3.rs-4644671/v1 for ResearchSquare preprint.
How to cite: pDEST17-NUDT5 was a gift from Karla Feijs (Addgene plasmid # 219955 ; http://n2t.net/addgene:219955 ; RRID:Addgene_219955)
