[The description below was written by a language model from this plasmid's Addgene catalogue record and pLannotate feature annotations shown in this document.]
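Description:
pDEST17-NUDT5 is a bacterial expression plasmid of about 5.4 kb for producing His-tagged human NUDT5 in E. coli for protein purification. It was made by Gateway recombination into the pDEST17 destination vector, a pBR322-derived T7 expression backbone. The plasmid replicates from a ColE1/pMB1-type origin and also carries the bom mobility region and the rop gene. The catalogue entry lists it as high copy, although Rop normally moderates copy number. Selection is by ampicillin through the β-lactamase gene under its own promoter. Two fragments of the tetracycline resistance gene and the tet promoter are also annotated. These appear to be remnants of the pBR322 ancestry rather than a functional marker, and only ampicillin resistance is recorded.

The expression cassette begins with a T7 promoter and the efficient phage T7 gene 10 ribosome binding site. These are followed by an N-terminal polyhistidine tag, recorded as 6xHis in the catalogue and detected by the annotation software as a partial match to an 8xHis tag. An attB1 site left by the recombination reaction lies between the tag and the 654 bp NUDT5 coding sequence, so a short linker encoded by this site joins the tag to the protein. An attB2 site follows the insert, and a T7 terminator ends transcription. The short fragment annotated between them as a T7 gene 10-derived solubility tag lies downstream of attB2, and the record lists no C-terminal fusion. Because transcription depends on T7 RNA polymerase, expression requires a host strain that supplies this enzyme. The His tag allows purification by metal-affinity chromatography. The associated publication concerns ADP-ribose hydrolase activities, which suggests the recombinant NUDT5 was used in biochemical assays of that kind.
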