Features (pLannotate 1.2.2; 17 found; start..end, strand, type, name):
     21..39      +  promoter       T7 promoter: promoter for bacteriophage T7 RNA polymerase
     71..93      +  RBS            RBS: efficient ribosome binding site from bacteriophage T7 gene 10 (Olins and Rangwala, 1989)
    111..131     +  CDS            8xHis (fragment): 8xHis affinity tag
    140..164     +  protein_bind   attB1: mutant version of attB; recombination site for the Gateway® BP reaction BP Clonase™
    167..820     +  CDS            NUDT5 (sequence withheld): NUDT5_HUMAN - Also known as NUDIX5 From Homo sapiens (Human).
    825..849     -  protein_bind   attB2: mutant version of attB; recombination site for the Gateway® BP reaction BP Clonase™
    859..908     +  CDS            SET1 (fragment): solubility-enhancement tag derived from T7 phage gene 10B
    916..963     +  terminator     T7 terminator: transcription terminator for bacteriophage T7 RNA polymerase
    989..1281    -  CDS            TcR (fragment): tetracycline efflux protein; tet; confers resistance to tetracycline
   1329..1357    -  promoter       tet promoter: E. coli promoter for tetracycline efflux protein gene
   1470..1574    +  promoter       AmpR promoter: bla
   1575..2435    +  CDS            AmpR: β-lactamase; bla; confers resistance to ampicillin, carbenicillin, and related antibiotics
   2606..3194    +  rep_origin     ori: high-copy-number ColE1/pMB1/pBR322/pUC origin of replication
   3380..3519    -  misc_feature   bom: basis of mobility region from pBR322
   3621..3812    -  CDS            rop: Rop protein, which maintains plasmids at low copy number; rop
   3829..4209    +  CDS            YPB1_ECOLX: Protein predicted: Swiss-Prot protein existence level 4. From Escherichia coli.
   4451..5355    -  CDS            TcR (fragment): tetracycline efflux protein; tet; confers resistance to tetracycline
>Addgene plasmid #219955 | pDEST17-NUDT5 | addgene full sequence | sequence record 451164 | Addgene NGS Result
AGATCTCGATCCCGCGAAATTAATACGACTCACTATAGGGAGACCACAACGGTTTCCCTCTAGAAATAAT
TTTGTTTAACTTTAAGAAGGAGATATACATATGTCGTACTACCATCACCATCACCATCACCTCGAATCAA
CAAGTTTGTACAAAAAAGCAGGCTTC
[654 nt withheld, positions 167-820]
TAATACCCAGCTTTCTTGTACAAAGTGGTTGATTCGAGGCTGCTAACAAAGCCCGAAAGGAAGCTGAGTT
GGCTGCTGCCACCGCTGAGCAATAACTAGCATAACCCCTTGGGGCCTCTAAACGGGTCTTGAGGGGTTTT
TTGCTGAAAGGAGGAACTATATCCGGATATCCACAGGACGGGTGTGGTCGCCATGATCGCGTAGTCGATA
GTGGCTCCAAGTAGCGAAGCGAGCAGGACTGGGCGGCGGCCAAAGCGGTCGGACAGTGCTCCGAGAACGG
GTGCGCATAGAAATTGCATCAACGCATATAGCGCTAGCAGCACGCCATAGTGACTGGCGATGCTGTCGGA
ATGGACGATATCCCGCAAGAGGCCCGGCAGTACCGGCATAACCAAGCCTATGCCTACAGCATCCAGGGTG
ACGGTGCCGAGGATGACGATGAGCGCATTGTTAGATTTCATACACGGTGCCTGACTGCGTTAGCAATTTA
ACTGTGATAAACTACCGCATTAAAGCTTATCGATGATAAGCTGTCAAACATGAGAATTCTTGAAGACGAA
AGGGCCTCGTGATACGCCTATTTTTATAGGTTAATGTCATGATAATAATGGTTTCTTAGACGTCAGGTGG
CACTTTTCGGGGAAATGTGCGCGGAACCCCTATTTGTTTATTTTTCTAAATACATTCAAATATGTATCCG
CTCATGAGACAATAACCCTGATAAATGCTTCAATAATATTGAAAAAGGAAGAGTATGAGTATTCAACATT
TCCGTGTCGCCCTTATTCCCTTTTTTGCGGCATTTTGCCTTCCTGTTTTTGCTCACCCAGAAACGCTGGT
GAAAGTAAAAGATGCTGAAGATCAGTTGGGTGCACGAGTGGGTTACATCGAACTGGATCTCAACAGCGGT
AAGATCCTTGAGAGTTTTCGCCCCGAAGAACGTTTTCCAATGATGAGCACTTTTAAAGTTCTGCTATGTG
GCGCGGTATTATCCCGTGTTGACGCCGGGCAAGAGCAACTCGGTCGCCGCATACACTATTCTCAGAATGA
CTTGGTTGAGTACTCACCAGTCACAGAAAAGCATCTTACGGATGGCATGACAGTAAGAGAATTATGCAGT
GCTGCCATAACCATGAGTGATAACACTGCGGCCAACTTACTTCTGACAACGATCGGAGGACCGAAGGAGC
TAACCGCTTTTTTGCACAACATGGGGGATCATGTAACTCGCCTTGATCGTTGGGAACCGGAGCTGAATGA
AGCCATACCAAACGACGAGCGTGACACCACGATGCCTGCAGCAATGGCAACAACGTTGCGCAAACTATTA
ACTGGCGAACTACTTACTCTAGCTTCCCGGCAACAATTAATAGACTGGATGGAGGCGGATAAAGTTGCAG
GACCACTTCTGCGCTCGGCCCTTCCGGCTGGCTGGTTTATTGCTGATAAATCTGGAGCCGGTGAGCGTGG
GTCTCGCGGTATCATTGCAGCACTGGGGCCAGATGGTAAGCCCTCCCGTATCGTAGTTATCTACACGACG
GGGAGTCAGGCAACTATGGATGAACGAAATAGACAGATCGCTGAGATAGGTGCCTCACTGATTAAGCATT
GGTAACTGTCAGACCAAGTTTACTCATATATACTTTAGATTGATTTAAAACTTCATTTTTAATTTAAAAG
GATCTAGGTGAAGATCCTTTTTGATAATCTCATGACCAAAATCCCTTAACGTGAGTTTTCGTTCCACTGA
GCGTCAGACCCCGTAGAAAAGATCAAAGGATCTTCTTGAGATCCTTTTTTTCTGCGCGTAATCTGCTGCT
TGCAAACAAAAAAACCACCGCTACCAGCGGTGGTTTGTTTGCCGGATCAAGAGCTACCAACTCTTTTTCC
GAAGGTAACTGGCTTCAGCAGAGCGCAGATACCAAATACTGTCCTTCTAGTGTAGCCGTAGTTAGGCCAC
CACTTCAAGAACTCTGTAGCACCGCCTACATACCTCGCTCTGCTAATCCTGTTACCAGTGGCTGCTGCCA
GTGGCGATAAGTCGTGTCTTACCGGGTTGGACTCAAGACGATAGTTACCGGATAAGGCGCAGCGGTCGGG
CTGAACGGGGGGTTCGTGCACACAGCCCAGCTTGGAGCGAACGACCTACACCGAACTGAGATACCTACAG
CGTGAGCTATGAGAAAGCGCCACGCTTCCCGAAGGGAGAAAGGCGGACAGGTATCCGGTAAGCGGCAGGG
TCGGAACAGGAGAGCGCACGAGGGAGCTTCCAGGGGGAAACGCCTGGTATCTTTATAGTCCTGTCGGGTT
TCGCCACCTCTGACTTGAGCGTCGATTTTTGTGATGCTCGTCAGGGGGGCGGAGCCTATGGAAAAACGCC
AGCAACGCGGCCTTTTTACGGTTCCTGGCCTTTTGCTGGCCTTTTGCTCACATGTTCTTTCCTGCGTTAT
CCCCTGATTCTGTGGATAACCGTATTACCGCCTTTGAGTGAGCTGATACCGCTCGCCGCAGCCGAACGAC
CGAGCGCAGCGAGTCAGTGAGCGAGGAAGCGGAAGAGCGCCTGATGCGGTATTTTCTCCTTACGCATCTG
TGCGGTATTTCACACCGCAATGGTGCACTCTCAGTACAATCTGCTCTGATGCCGCATAGTTAAGCCAGTA
TACACTCCGCTATCGCTACGTGACTGGGTCATGGCTGCGCCCCGACACCCGCCAACACCCGCTGACGCGC
CCTGACGGGCTTGTCTGCTCCCGGCATCCGCTTACAGACAAGCTGTGACCGTCTCCGGGAGCTGCATGTG
TCAGAGGTTTTCACCGTCATCACCGAAACGCGCGAGGCAGCTGCGGTAAAGCTCATCAGCGTGGTCGTGA
AGCGATTCACAGATGTCTGCCTGTTCATCCGCGTCCAGCTCGTTGAGTTTCTCCAGAAGCGTTAATGTCT
GGCTTCTGATAAAGCGGGCCATGTTAAGGGCGGTTTTTTCCTGTTTGGTCACTGATGCCTCCGTGTAAGG
GGGATTTCTGTTCATGGGGGTAATGATACCGATGAAACGAGAGAGGATGCTCACGATACGGGTTACTGAT
GATGAACATGCCCGGTTACTGGAACGTTGTGAGGGTAAACAACTGGCGGTATGGATGCGGCGGGACCAGA
GAAAAATCACTCAGGGTCAATGCCAGCGCTTCGTTAATACAGATGTAGGTGTTCCACAGGGTAGCCAGCA
GCATCCTGCGATGCAGATCCGGAACATAATGGTGCAGGGCGCTGACTTCCGCGTTTCCAGACTTTACGAA
ACACGGAAACCGAAGACCATTCATGTTGTTGCTCAGGTCGCAGACGTTTTGCAGCAGCAGTCGCTTCACG
TTCGCTCGCGTATCGGTGATTCATTCTGCTAACCAGTAAGGCAACCCCGCCAGCCTAGCCGGGTCCTCAA
CGACAGGAGCACGATCATGCGCACCCGTGGCCAGGACCCAACGCTGCCCGAGATGCGCCGCGTGCGGCTG
CTGGAGATGGCGGACGCGATGGATATGTTCTGCCAAGGGTTGGTTTGCGCATTCACAGTTCTCCGCAAGA
ATTGATTGGCTCCAATTCTTGGAGTGGTGAATCCGTTAGCGAGGTGCCGCCGGCTTCCATTCAGGTCGAG
GTGGCCCGGCTCCATGCACCGCGACGCAACGCGGGGAGGCAGACAAGGTATAGGGCGGCGCCTACAATCC
ATGCCAACCCGTTCCATGTGCTCGCCGAGGCGGCATAAATCGCCGTGACGATCAGCGGTCCAATGATCGA
AGTTAGGCTGGTAAGAGCCGCGAGCGATCCTTGAAGCTGTCCCTGATGGTCGTCATCTACCTGCCTGGAC
AGCATGGCCTGCAACGCGGGCATCCCGATGCCGCCGGAAGCGAGAAGAATCATAATGGGGAAGGCCATCC
AGCCTCGCGTCGCGAACGCCAGCAAGACGTAGCCCAGCGCGTCGGCCGCCATGCCGGCGATAATGGCCTG
CTTCTCGCCGAAACGTTTGGTGGCGGGACCAGTGACGAAGGCTTGAGCGAGGGCGTGCAAGATTCCGAAT
ACCGCAAGCGACAGGCCGATCATCGTCGCGCTCCAGCGAAAGCGGTCCTCGCCGAAAATGACCCAGAGCG
CTGCCGGCACCTGTCCTACGAGTTGCATGATAAAGAAGACAGTCATAAGTGCGGCGACGATAGTCATGCC
CCGCGCCCACCGGAAGGAGCTGACTGGGTTGAAGGCTCTCAAGGGCATCGGTCGATCGACGCTCTCCCTT
ATGCGACTCCTGCATTAGGAAGCAGCCCAGTAGTAGGTTGAGGCCGTTGAGCACCGCCGCCGCAAGGAAT
GGTGCATGCAAGGAGATGGCGCCCAACAGTCCCCCGGCCACGGGGCCTGCCACCATACCCACGCCGAAAC
AAGCGCTCATGAGCCCGAAGTGGCGAGCCCGATCTTCCCCATCGGTGATGTCGGCGATATAGGCGCCAGC
AACCGCACCTGTGGCGCCGGTGATGCCGGCCACGATGCGTCCGGCGTAGAGGATCG
